Addgene plasmid #34689: G273D HA-dynamin 1 pUHD10-3
Depositing lab: Sandra Schmid. Publication: Clathrin-independent pinocytosis is induced in cells overexpressing a temperature-sensitive mutant of dynamin. Damke H, Baba T, van der Bliek AM, Schmid SL. J Cell Biol. 1995 Oct;131(1):69-80. 10.1083/jcb.131.1.69 PubMed 7559787.
Backbone
  Vector backbone: pUHD10-3
  Vector type: Mammalian Expression
Growth in bacteria
  Bacterial resistance: Ampicillin, 100 μg/mL
  Growth temperature: 37°C
  Growth strain: DH5alpha
  Copy number: High Copy
Gene/Insert
  Gene/Insert name: dynamin 1
  Species: H. sapiens (human)
  Mutation: G273D
  Entrez Gene: DNM1 (a.k.a. DEE31, DNM, EIEE31)
  Tag / fusion protein: HA (variant) (N terminal on insert)
Terms and licenses: Academic/Nonprofit Terms; Industry Terms: Not Available to Industry
How to cite: G273D HA-dynamin 1 pUHD10-3 was a gift from Sandra Schmid (Addgene plasmid # 34689 ; http://n2t.net/addgene:34689 ; RRID:Addgene_34689)
