[The description below was written by a language model from this plasmid's Addgene catalogue record.]
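Description:
G273D HA-dynamin 1 pUHD10-3 is a mammalian expression plasmid carrying human dynamin 1 (DNM1) with a G273D point mutation, built in the pUHD10-3 backbone. It is propagated in E. coli as a high-copy plasmid under ampicillin selection. The record lists no mammalian selection marker and includes no feature table, so the origin of replication, polyadenylation signal and other backbone elements are not documented here.

The promoter is also not stated. pUHD10-3 is generally known as a tetracycline-responsive vector, in which tet operator repeats fused to a minimal CMV promoter drive the insert only in cells that also supply the tetracycline-controlled transactivator (tTA). In that system, expression is switched on by withdrawing tetracycline. This regulated arrangement suits proteins whose sustained overexpression may perturb cell physiology.

The insert encodes dynamin 1, the large GTPase that drives scission of clathrin-coated vesicles from the plasma membrane, fused at its N terminus to a variant HA epitope tag. The tag allows the exogenous protein to be detected and distinguished from endogenous dynamin by immunoblotting or immunofluorescence. The associated publication title describes a temperature-sensitive dynamin mutant, indicating that G273D behaves as a conditional allele that lets dynamin function be blocked rapidly by a temperature shift.

The construct is typically used to inhibit dynamin-dependent, clathrin-mediated endocytosis acutely in cultured mammalian cells. It also serves to study the consequences of that block, including the induction of clathrin-independent pinocytosis reported in the linked study.
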