>Addgene plasmid #34689 | G273D HA-dynamin 1 pUHD10-3 | addgene partial sequence | sequence record 42917 | LNCX 5'-AGCTCGTTTAGTGAACCGTCAGATC-3'
TTTTGACTCCATAGAAGACACCGGGACCGATCCAGCCTCCGCGGCCCCGAATTCGAGCTCGGTACCCGGG
GATCCTCTACTAGTGGATCCAAGGAGCCGCCGCCATGGAGTATGATGTTCCTGATTATGCTCATATGGGC
AACCGCGGCATGGAAGATCTCATCCCGCTGGTCAACCGGCTGCAAGACGCCTTCTCTGCCATCGGCCAGA
ACGCGGACCTCGACCTGCCGCAGATCGCTGTGGTGGGCGGCCAGAGCGCCGGCAAGAGCTCGGTGCTCGA
GAATTTCGTAGGCAGGGACTTCTTGCCTCGAGGATCTGGCATTGTTACCCGACGTCCCCTGGTCTTGCAG
CTGGTCAATGCAACCACAGAATATGCCGAGTTCCTGCACTGCAAGGGAAAGAAATTCACCGACTTCGAGG
AGGTGCGCCTTGAGATCGAGGCCGAGACCGACAGGGTCACCGGCACCAACAAGGGCATCTCGCCGGTGCC
TATCAACCTCCGCGTCTACTCGCCGCACGTGCTGAACCTGACCCTGGTGGACCTGCCCGGAATGACCAAG
GTCCCGGTGGGGGACCAACCTCCCGACATCGAGTTCCAGATCCGAGACATGCTTATGCAGTTTGTCACCA
AGGAGAACTGCCTCATCCTGGCCGTGTCCCCCGCCAACTCTGACCTGGCCAATTCTGACGCCCTCAAGGT
CGCCAAGGAGGTGGACCCCCAGGGCCAGCGCACCATCGGGGTCATCACCAAGCTGGACCTGATGGACGAG
GGCACAGATGCCCGT
