>Addgene plasmid #34689 | G273D HA-dynamin 1 pUHD10-3 | addgene partial sequence | sequence record 42918 | hDNM1-F 5'-ATCACCAAGCTGGACCTGAT-3'
CTGGANAANNGCTGCTCCCCCTGCGCAGAGGCTACATTGGAGTGGTGAACCGGAGCCAGAAGGACATTGA
TGGCAAGAAGGACATTACCGCCGCCTTGGCTGCTGAACGAAAGTTCTTCCTCTCCCATCCATCTTATCGC
CACTTGGCTGACCGTATGGACACACCCTACCTGCAGAAGGTCCTCAATCAGCAACTGACGAACCACATCC
GGGACACACTGCCGGGGCTGCGGAACAAGCTGCAGAGCCAGCTACTGTCCATTGAGAAGGAGGTGGAGGA
ATACAAGAACTTCCGCCCTGATGACCCAGCTCGCAAGACCAAGGCCCTGCTGCAGATGGTCCAGCAGTTT
GCCGTAGACTTTGAGAAGCGCATTGAGGGCTCAGGAGATCAGATCGACACCTACGAACTGTCAGGGGGAG
CCCGCATTAACCGAATCTTCCACGAGCGCTTCCCTTTCGAGCTGGTCAAGATGGAGTTTGATGAGAAGGA
ACTCCGAAGGGAGATCAGCTATGCTATCAAGAATATCCATGGCATTAGAACGGGGCTGTTTACCCCAGAC
ATGGCCTTTGAGACCATTGTGAAAAAGCAGGTGAAGAAGATCCGAGAACCGTGTCTCAAGTGTGTGGACA
TGGTTATCTCGGAGCTAATCAGCACCGTTAGACAGTGCACCAAGAAGCTCCAGCAGTACCCGCGGCTACG
GGAGGAGATGGAGCGCATCGTGACCACCCACATCCGGGAGCGCGAGGGCCGCACTAAGGAGCAGGTCATG
CTTCTCATCGATATCGAGCTGGCTTACATGAACACCAACC
